Addgene plasmid #135349: S2 1058 AIDx no UGI
Purpose: Expression of intradomain insertion of truncated human cytosine deaminase, hAIDx, at position 1058 of nSpyCas9 lacking uracil DNA glycosylase inhibitor.
Depositing lab: Alex Hewitt. Depositing organization: University of Tasmania. Publication: Engineering domain-inlaid SaCas9 adenine base editors with reduced RNA off-targets and increased on-target DNA editing. Nguyen Tran MT, Mohd Khalid MKN, Wang Q, Walker JKR, Lidgerwood GE, Dilworth KL, Lisowski L, Pebay A, Hewitt AW. Nat Commun. 2020 Sep 25;11(1):4871. doi: 10.1038/s41467-020-18715-y. PubMed 32978399.
Backbone
  Vector backbone: pcDNA3.1(+)
  Vector type: Mammalian Expression, CRISPR
  Selectable markers: Blasticidin
Growth in bacteria
  Bacterial resistance: Ampicillin, 100 μg/mL
  Growth temperature: 30°C
  Growth strain: NEB Stable
  Copy number: High Copy
Gene/Insert
  Gene/Insert name: nSpyCas9-hAIDx-ID-1058
  Species: H. sapiens (human)
  Mutation: WT
  Cloning method: Restriction Enzyme; 5′ cloning site Unknown (unknown if destroyed)
Terms and licenses: Academic/Nonprofit Terms; Industry Terms: Not Available to Industry
How to cite: S2 1058 AIDx no UGI was a gift from Alex Hewitt (Addgene plasmid # 135349 ; http://n2t.net/addgene:135349 ; RRID:Addgene_135349)
