[The description below was written by a language model from this plasmid's Addgene catalogue record and pLannotate feature annotations shown in this document.]
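Description:
S2 1058 AIDx no UGI is a mammalian expression plasmid of about 10.8 kb, built on pcDNA3.1(+) and encoding a domain-inlaid cytosine base editor. A truncated human activation-induced cytidine deaminase (hAIDx) is inserted within the Streptococcus pyogenes Cas9 nickase (nSpyCas9) at residue 1058 rather than fused to a terminus. As the name indicates, the construct lacks the uracil DNA glycosylase inhibitor that is normally appended to cytosine base editors to block excision of the deaminated base. It can therefore serve as a UGI-minus comparator within a series of intradomain editor designs.

The feature table shows the CMV enhancer and promoter, followed by a T7 promoter, driving one long open reading frame annotated as cas9. At roughly 4.8 kb, this span is longer than Cas9 alone, which is consistent with the inlaid deaminase, although the annotation does not mark the deaminase separately. Downstream lie a partial FLAG-type epitope match and a P2A fragment linked to the blasticidin S deaminase gene (bsd). Editor and blasticidin resistance are thus translated from one transcript and separated by ribosomal skipping, with the bGH polyadenylation signal terminating the unit. The backbone also retains the pcDNA3.1 SV40 promoter–neomycin phosphotransferase cassette with SV40 poly(A), although the catalogue lists only blasticidin as the selectable marker. No guide RNA cassette is annotated, so an sgRNA would have to be supplied from another construct.

Propagation in E. coli relies on a high-copy ColE1/pUC origin and ampicillin resistance, and an f1 origin is also present.
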