Features (pLannotate 1.2.2; 23 found; start..end, strand, type, name):
    187..566     +  enhancer       CMV enhancer: human cytomegalovirus immediate early enhancer
    567..770     +  promoter       CMV promoter: human cytomegalovirus (CMV) immediate early promoter
    766..799     +  LTR            5' LTR (truncated) (fragment): truncated 5' long terminal repeat (LTR) from HIV-1
    815..833     +  promoter       T7 promoter: promoter for bacteriophage T7 RNA polymerase
    875..5719    +  CDS            cas9: CAS9_STRP1 - Also known as csn1 From Streptococcus pyogenes serotype M1.
   5780..5802    +  CDS            3xFLAG (fragment): three tandem FLAG® epitope tags, followed by an enterokinase cleavage site
   5846..5865    +  CDS            P2A (fragment): 2A peptide from porcine teschovirus-1 polyprotein Eukaryotic ribosomes fail to insert a peptide bond between the Gly and Pro residues, yielding separate polypeptides.
   5879..6265    +  CDS            bsd: BSD_ASPTE - Experimental evidence at protein level: Swiss-Prot protein existence level 1. Catalyzes the deamination of the cytosine moiety of the antibiotics blasticidin S, cytomycin and acetylblasticidin S. From Aspergillus terreus.
   6380..6604    +  polyA_signal   bGH poly(A) signal: bovine growth hormone polyadenylation signal
   6608..6629    +  promoter       SV40 promoter (fragment): SV40 enhancer and early promoter
   6650..7078    +  rep_origin     f1 ori (sequence partly withheld): f1 bacteriophage origin of replication; arrow indicates direction of (+) strand synthesis
   7092..7421    +  promoter       SV40 promoter: SV40 enhancer and early promoter
   7488..8279    +  CDS            neo: KKA2_KLEPN - Also known as kan, nptII. Experimental evidence at protein level: Swiss-Prot protein existence level 1. Resistance to kanamycin, neomycin, paromomycin, ribostamycin, butirosin and gentamicin B. From Klebsiella pneumoniae.
   8303..8461    +  CDS            ble (fragment): BLE_KLEPN - Experimental evidence at protein level: Swiss-Prot protein existence level 1. Binding protein with a strong affinity to the bleomycin family of antibiotics. Binds to CL990; an antimitotic-antibiotic compound. From Klebsiella pneumoniae.
   8456..8577    +  polyA_signal   SV40 poly(A) signal: SV40 polyadenylation signal
   8648..8670    -  protein_bind   lac operator (fragment): The lac repressor binds to the lac operator to inhibit transcription in E. coli. This inhibition can be relieved by adding lactose or isopropyl-β-D-thiogalactopyranoside (IPTG). lac repressor encoded by lacI
   8674..8704    -  promoter       lac promoter: promoter for the E. coli lac operon
   8719..8740    -  protein_bind   CAP binding site: CAP binding activates transcription in the presence of cAMP. E. coli catabolite activator protein
   8753..8845    -  CDS            lacI (fragment): lac repressor; lacI; The lac repressor binds to the lac operator to inhibit transcription in E. coli. This inhibition can be relieved by adding lactose or isopropyl-β-D-thiogalactopyranoside (IPTG).
   9028..9616    -  rep_origin     ori: high-copy-number ColE1/pMB1/pBR322/pUC origin of replication
   9787..10647   -  CDS            AmpR: β-lactamase; bla; confers resistance to ampicillin, carbenicillin, and related antibiotics
  10648..10752   -  promoter       AmpR promoter: bla
  10811..32      -  misc_feature   bom (fragment) (across the origin): basis of mobility region from pBR322
>Addgene plasmid #135349 | S2 1058 AIDx no UGI | addgene full sequence | sequence record 267698 | Addgene NGS Result
TCTGCTCTGATGCCGCATAGTTAAGCCAGTATCTGCTCCCTGCTTGTGTGTTGGAGGTCGCTGAGTAGTG
CGCGAGCAAAATTTAAGCTACAACAAGGCAAGGCTTGACCGACAATTGCATGAAGAATCTGCTTAGGGTT
AGGCGTTTTGCGCTGCTTCGCGATGTACGGGCCAGATATACGCGTTGACATTGATTATTGACTAGTTATT
AATAGTAATCAATTACGGGGTCATTAGTTCATAGCCCATATATGGAGTTCCGCGTTACATAACTTACGGT
AAATGGCCCGCCTGGCTGACCGCCCAACGACCCCCGCCCATTGACGTCAATAATGACGTATGTTCCCATA
GTAACGCCAATAGGGACTTTCCATTGACGTCAATGGGTGGAGTATTTACGGTAAACTGCCCACTTGGCAG
TACATCAAGTGTATCATATGCCAAGTACGCCCCCTATTGACGTCAATGACGGTAAATGGCCCGCCTGGCA
TTATGCCCAGTACATGACCTTATGGGACTTTCCTACTTGGCAGTACATCTACGTATTAGTCATCGCTATT
ACCATGGTGATGCGGTTTTGGCAGTACATCAATGGGCGTGGATAGCGGTTTGACTCACGGGGATTTCCAA
GTCTCCACCCCATTGACGTCAATGGGAGTTTGTTTTGGCACCAAAATCAACGGGACTTTCCAAAATGTCG
TAACAACTCCGCCCCATTGACGCAAATGGGCGGTAGGCGTGTACGGTGGGAGGTCTATATAAGCAGAGCT
CTCTGGCTAACTAGAGAACCCACTGCTTACTGGCTTATCGAAATTAATACGACTCACTATAGGGAGACCC
AAGCTGGCTAGCGTTTAAACTTAAGCTTGCCACCATGGATAAAAAATATAGCATTGGTCTGGCGATTGGC
ACCAACTCCGTGGGCTGGGCTGTGATTACCGATGAATACAAGGTTCCGAGCAAGAAGTTTAAGGTGCTGG
GTAACACCGACCGTCACAGCATCAAGAAGAACCTGATTGGCGCTCTGCTGTTTGACAGCGGCGAGACCGC
GGAAGCCACCCGCCTGAAGCGCACCGCGCGTCGCCGTTATACCCGTCGTAAGAACCGCATTTGCTATCTG
CAAGAAATCTTCAGCAACGAGATGGCGAAAGTGGATGACAGCTTTTTCCACCGCCTGGAAGAGAGCTTTC
TGGTGGAGGAAGATAAGAAGCACGAGCGTCACCCGATCTTCGGTAACATTGTGGACGAGGTGGCCTATCA
CGAAAAGTATCCGACCATCTACCACCTGCGTAAAAAACTGGTGGATAGCACCGACAAAGCTGATCTGCGC
CTGATCTATCTGGCTCTGGCGCACATGATCAAATTCCGCGGCCACTTCCTGATTGAGGGTGACCTGAACC
CGGACAACAGCGATGTGGATAAACTGTTTATTCAGCTGGTGCAGACCTATAACCAGCTGTTTGAAGAGAA
CCCGATCAACGCGAGCGGCGTGGACGCGAAAGCTATTCTGAGCGCGCGTCTGAGCAAGAGCCGTCGTCTG
GAAAACCTGATCGCGCAGCTGCCGGGCGAGAAGAAAAACGGTCTGTTTGGCAACCTGATTGCCCTGAGCC
TGGGTCTGACCCCGAACTTTAAGAGCAACTTCGACCTGGCGGAGGACGCGAAACTGCAACTGAGCAAAGA
TACCTATGACGACGACCTGGATAACCTGCTGGCGCAGATCGGCGATCAGTATGCTGACCTGTTTCTGGCG
GCCAAAAACCTGAGCGACGCGATTCTGCTGAGCGACATCCTGCGTGTGAACACCGAGATTACCAAAGCGC
CGCTGAGCGCCAGCATGATTAAGCGTTACGACGAACACCACCAGGACCTGACCCTGCTGAAAGCCCTGGT
GCGCCAGCAGCTGCCGGAGAAGTACAAAGAAATCTTTTTCGATCAGAGCAAAAACGGTTATGCCGGTTAT
ATTGACGGTGGCGCGAGCCAGGAGGAGTTTTATAAGTTCATTAAGCCGATTCTGGAAAAGATGGACGGCA
CCGAGGAGCTGCTGGTGAAGCTGAACCGCGAAGACCTGCTGCGCAAACAGCGTACCTTTGATAACGGTAG
CATTCCGCACCAGATTCACCTGGGCGAACTGCACGCGATTCTGCGTCGCCAGGAGGACTTCTATCCGTTC
CTGAAGGATAACCGTGAGAAAATTGAGAAGATTCTGACCTTCCGTATCCCGTACTATGTGGGCCCGCTGG
CTCGTGGTAACAGCCGTTTCGCTTGGATGACCCGTAAAAGCGAGGAGACCATTACCCCGTGGAACTTCGA
GGAAGTGGTGGACAAAGGTGCCAGCGCGCAGAGCTTTATCGAGCGCATGACCAACTTCGACAAAAACCTG
CCGAACGAAAAAGTGCTGCCGAAACACAGCCTGCTGTATGAATACTTCACCGTGTATAACGAACTGACCA
AGGTGAAGTATGTGACCGAAGGTATGCGCAAGCCGGCTTTTCTGAGCGGCGAGCAGAAGAAGGCGATTGT
GGACCTGCTGTTCAAGACCAACCGTAAAGTGACCGTGAAGCAGCTGAAGGAGGACTACTTCAAGAAAATT
GAATGCTTTGACAGCGTGGAGATCAGCGGCGTGGAGGACCGCTTCAACGCGAGCCTGGGCACCTACCACG
ATCTGCTGAAGATCATTAAGGATAAAGATTTTCTGGACAACGAGGAAAACGAAGACATCCTGGAGGATAT
TGTGCTGACCCTGACCCTGTTTGAGGATCGTGAAATGATTGAAGAACGCCTGAAGACCTATGCTCACCTG
TTCGATGATAAAGTGATGAAACAGCTGAAGCGTCGTCGTTATACCGGTTGGGGCCGTCTGAGCCGCAAAC
TGATCAACGGCATTCGTGACAAACAGAGCGGCAAGACCATCCTGGATTTTCTGAAAAGCGATGGCTTTGC
GAACCGTAACTTTATGCAGCTGATTCACGATGATAGCCTGACCTTCAAGGAGGACATTCAGAAGGCGCAG
GTGAGCGGCCAGGGTGACAGCCTGCACGAGCACATTGCGAACCTGGCGGGCAGCCCGGCGATTAAGAAAG
GCATTCTGCAAACCGTGAAAGTGGTGGATGAACTGGTGAAAGTGATGGGCCGCCACAAGCCGGAGAACAT
TGTGATCGAGATGGCCCGTGAGAACCAGACCACCCAGAAAGGCCAGAAGAACAGCCGCGAGCGCATGAAG
CGTATTGAAGAGGGTATCAAGGAGCTGGGCAGCCAGATCCTGAAGGAACACCCGGTGGAAAACACCCAGC
TGCAAAACGAGAAACTGTATCTGTACTACCTGCAAAACGGCCGTGACATGTATGTGGATCAGGAACTGGA
CATCAACCGCCTGAGCGACTACGACGTGGATGCGATCGTGCCGCAGAGCTTCCTGAAAGACGACAGCATT
GATAACAAGGTGCTGACCCGTAGCGACAAGAACCGTGGCAAAAGCGATAACGTGCCGAGCGAGGAGGTGG
TGAAAAAGATGAAAAACTATTGGCGCCAGCTGCTGAACGCGAAGCTGATTACCCAGCGCAAGTTCGACAA
CCTGACCAAGGCTGAGCGTGGTGGCCTGAGCGAGCTGGACAAGGCTGGCTTTATCAAACGCCAGCTGGTG
GAGACCCGCCAGATCACCAAGCACGTGGCGCAGATCCTGGATAGCCGTATGAACACCAAATACGATGAGA
ACGATAAGCTGATCCGCGAGGTGAAAGTGATCACCCTGAAGAGCAAGCTGGTGAGCGATTTTCGCAAGGA
CTTCCAGTTCTACAAGGTGCGCGAAATCAACAACTACCACCACGCGCACGATGCGTATCTGAACGCGGTG
GTGGGCACCGCTCTGATCAAGAAATATCCGAAGCTGGAGAGCGAGTTCGTGTACGGTGACTATAAAGTGT
ACGACGTGCGCAAAATGATTGCCAAGAGCGAGCAGGAGATTGGTAAAGCTACCGCTAAATATTTCTTTTA
CAGCAACATCATGAACTTCTTTAAGACCGAGATCACCCTGGCCAACGGTGAAATCCGTCCGAAGAAGAAA
CGTAAGGTGGGTAGCAGCGGTAGCCCGAAAAAGAAGCGCAAAGTGGGCAGCGACGCGCTGGACGATTTCG
ATCTGGACATGCTGGGCAGCGATGCGCTGGATGATTTCGGCGGTGGCAGCATGGATAGCCTGCTGATGAA
CCGTCGCAAGTTCCTGTACCAGTTCAAAAACGTGCGTTGGGCGAAGGGTCGTCGTGAGACCTACCTGTGC
TACGTGGTGAAGCGTCGTGACAGCGCGACCAGCTTCAGCCTGGATTTTGGCTATCTGCGTAACAAAAACG
GTTGCCACGTGGAACTGCTGTTTCTGCGCTACATTAGCGACTGGGACCTGGACCCCGGTCGCTGCTACCG
CGTGACCTGGTTTACCAGCTGGAGCCCGTGCTATGATTGCGCGCGTCACGTGGCCGATTTCCTGCGCGGT
AACCCGAACCTGAGCCTGCGCATTTTCACCGCGCGCCTGTATTTCTGCGAGGATCGCAAGGCGGAGCCGG
AGGGCCTGCGTCGTCTGCACCGTGCTGGTGTGCAGATTGCGATTATGACCTTTAAGGACTACTTTTATTG
CTGGAACACCTTTGTGGAGAACCACGAGCGCACCTTCAAAGCGTGGGAGGGTCTGCACGAGAACAGCGTG
CGTCTGAGCCGCCAGCTGCGTCGCATCCTGCTGCCGGGCGGTAGCGGCGGTAGCGGTGGTAGCGGCGGCA
GCGGTGGTAGCGGTGGCAGCGGTGGTCGCAAACGCCCGCTGATCGAAACCAACGGCGAAACCGGTGAAAT
CGTGTGGGATAAGGGTCGCGATTTCGCGACCGTGCGCAAGGTGCTGAGCATGCCGCAGGTGAACATCGTG
AAGAAGACCGAAGTGCAGACCGGCGGTTTTAGCAAGGAAAGCATCCTGCCGAAGCGCAACAGCGATAAGC
TGATCGCGCGTAAGAAGGACTGGGACCCGAAAAAGTATGGTGGCTTCGACAGCCCGACCGTGGCGTACAG
CGTGCTGGTGGTGGCCAAGGTGGAAAAGGGCAAAAGCAAAAAACTGAAAAGCGTGAAGGAGCTGCTGGGT
ATTACCATTATGGAACGTAGCAGCTTTGAGAAGAACCCGATCGACTTCCTGGAGGCGAAGGGTTACAAGG
AAGTGAAGAAAGATCTGATCATCAAACTGCCGAAGTACAGCCTGTTTGAGCTGGAAAACGGCCGTAAGCG
TATGCTGGCGAGCGCGGGTGAGCTGCAAAAAGGTAACGAGCTGGCGCTGCCGAGCAAGTACGTGAACTTT
CTGTACCTGGCGAGCCACTATGAAAAACTGAAAGGCAGCCCGGAGGACAACGAGCAGAAGCAGCTGTTTG
TGGAGCAGCACAAGCACTATCTGGACGAAATCATCGAACAGATCAGCGAGTTCAGCAAACGCGTGATTCT
GGCCGACGCCAACCTGGACAAAGTGCTGAGCGCCTACAACAAGCACCGCGATAAACCGATTCGCGAACAG
GCCGAGAACATCATTCACCTGTTTACCCTGACCAACCTGGGCGCGCCGGCGGCGTTCAAATACTTTGATA
CCACCATTGATCGCAAACGCTACACCAGCACCAAGGAAGTGCTGGATGCGACCCTGATCCACCAGAGCAT
TACCGGTCTGTACGAAACCCGCATCGATCTGAGCCAGCTGGGCGGCGATAGCGGTGGTAGCAAGCGTCCG
GCGGCGACCAAAAAGGCCGGCCAGGCGAAGAAGAAGAAGGACTACAAGGATGACGATGACAAAGGCAGCG
GCGCCACCAACTTCAGCCTGCTGAAGCAGGCCGGTGACGTGGAAGAAAACCCCGGCCCGATGGCGAAGCC
GCTGAGCCAGGAGGAAAGCACCCTGATTGAGCGCGCCACCGCGACCATCAACAGCATTCCGATTAGCGAA
GACTACAGCGTGGCGAGCGCCGCTCTGAGCAGCGATGGCCGTATCTTCACCGGCGTGAACGTGTACCACT
TTACCGGCGGTCCGTGCGCGGAACTGGTGGTGCTGGGCACCGCGGCGGCTGCGGCTGCGGGTAACCTGAC
CTGCATCGTGGCCATTGGTAACGAAAACCGCGGCATTCTGAGCCCGTGCGGCCGTTGCCGCCAGGTGCTG
CTGGACCTGCACCCCGGTATCAAAGCGATTGTGAAAGATAGCGATGGTCAACCGACCGCTGTGGGTATCC
GTGAACTGCTGCCATCCGGCTATGTTTGGGAGGGCTAAGGTACCGAGCTCGGATCCACTAGTCCAGTGTG
GTGGAATTCTGCAGATATCCAGCACAGTGGCGGCCGCTCGAGTCTAGAGGGCCCGTTTAAACCCGCTGAT
CAGCCTCGACTGTGCCTTCTAGTTGCCAGCCATCTGTTGTTTGCCCCTCCCCCGTGCCTTCCTTGACCCT
GGAAGGTGCCACTCCCACTGTCCTTTCCTAATAAAATGAGGAAATTGCATCGCATTGTCTGAGTAGGTGT
CATTCTATTCTGGGGGGTGGGGTGGGGCAGGACAGCAAGGGGGAGGATTGGGAAGACAATAGCAGGCATG
CTGGGGATGCGGTGGGCTCTATGGCTTCTGAGGCGGAAAGAACCAGCTGGGGCTCTAGGGGGTATCCCC
[124 nt withheld, positions 6650-6773]
C
[91 nt withheld, positions 6775-6865]
A
[49 nt withheld, positions 6867-6915]
CCTTTGACGTTGGAGTCCACGTTCTTT
[37 nt withheld, positions 6943-6979]
ACCCTATCTCGGTCTATTCTTTTGATTTATAAGGGATTTTGCCGATTTCGGCCTATTGGTTAAAAAATGA
GCTGATTTAACAAAAATTTAACGCGAATTAATTCTGTGGAATGTGTGTCAGTTAGGGTGTGGAAAGTCCC
CAGGCTCCCCAGCAGGCAGAAGTATGCAAAGCATGCATCTCAATTAGTCAGCAACCAGGTGTGGAAAGTC
CCCAGGCTCCCCAGCAGGCAGAAGTATGCAAAGCATGCATCTCAATTAGTCAGCAACCATAGTCCCGCCC
CTAACTCCGCCCATCCCGCCCCTAACTCCGCCCAGTTCCGCCCATTCTCCGCCCCATGGCTGACTAATTT
TTTTTATTTATGCAGAGGCCGAGGCCGCCTCTGCCTCTGAGCTATTCCAGAAGTAGTGAGGAGGCTTTTT
TGGAGGCCTAGGCTTTTGCAAAAAGCTCCCGGGAGCTTGTATATCCATTTTCGGATCTGATCAAGAGACA
GGATGAGGATCGTTTCGCATGATTGAACAAGATGGATTGCACGCAGGTTCTCCGGCCGCTTGGGTGGAGA
GGCTATTCGGCTATGACTGGGCACAACAGACAATCGGCTGCTCTGATGCCGCCGTGTTCCGGCTGTCAGC
GCAGGGGCGCCCGGTTCTTTTTGTCAAGACCGACCTGTCCGGTGCCCTGAATGAACTGCAGGACGAGGCA
GCGCGGCTATCGTGGCTGGCCACGACGGGCGTTCCTTGCGCAGCTGTGCTCGACGTTGTCACTGAAGCGG
GAAGGGACTGGCTGCTATTGGGCGAAGTGCCGGGGCAGGATCTCCTGTCATCTCACCTTGCTCCTGCCGA
GAAAGTATCCATCATGGCTGATGCAATGCGGCGGCTGCATACGCTTGATCCGGCTACCTGCCCATTCGAC
CACCAAGCGAAACATCGCATCGAGCGAGCACGTACTCGGATGGAAGCCGGTCTTGTCGATCAGGATGATC
TGGACGAAGAGCATCAGGGGCTCGCGCCAGCCGAACTGTTCGCCAGGCTCAAGGCGCGCATGCCCGACGG
CGAGGATCTCGTCGTGACCCATGGCGATGCCTGCTTGCCGAATATCATGGTGGAAAATGGCCGCTTTTCT
GGATTCATCGACTGTGGCCGGCTGGGTGTGGCGGACCGCTATCAGGACATAGCGTTGGCTACCCGTGATA
TTGCTGAAGAGCTTGGCGGCGAATGGGCTGACCGCTTCCTCGTGCTTTACGGTATCGCCGCTCCCGATTC
GCAGCGCATCGCCTTCTATCGCCTTCTTGACGAGTTCTTCTGAGCGGGACTCTGGGGTTCGAAATGACCG
ACCAAGCGACGCCCAACCTGCCATCACGAGATTTCGATTCCACCGCCGCCTTCTATGAAAGGTTGGGCTT
CGGAATCGTTTTCCGGGACGCCGGCTGGATGATCCTCCAGCGCGGGGATCTCATGCTGGAGTTCTTCGCC
CACCCCAACTTGTTTATTGCAGCTTATAATGGTTACAAATAAAGCAATAGCATCACAAATTTCACAAATA
AAGCATTTTTTTCACTGCATTCTAGTTGTGGTTTGTCCAAACTCATCAATGTATCTTATCATGTCTGTAT
ACCGTCGACCTCTAGCTAGAGCTTGGCGTAATCATGGTCATAGCTGTTTCCTGTGTGAAATTGTTATCCG
CTCACAATTCCACACAACATACGAGCCGGAAGCATAAAGTGTAAAGCCTGGGGTGCCTAATGAGTGAGCT
AACTCACATTAATTGCGTTGCGCTCACTGCCCGCTTTCCAGTCGGGAAACCTGTCGTGCCAGCTGCATTA
ATGAATCGGCCAACGCGCGGGGAGAGGCGGTTTGCGTATTGGGCGCTCTTCCGCTTCCTCGCTCACTGAC
TCGCTGCGCTCGGTCGTTCGGCTGCGGCGAGCGGTATCAGCTCACTCAAAGGCGGTAATACGGTTATCCA
CAGAATCAGGGGATAACGCAGGAAAGAACATGTGAGCAAAAGGCCAGCAAAAGGCCAGGAACCGTAAAAA
GGCCGCGTTGCTGGCGTTTTTCCATAGGCTCCGCCCCCCTGACGAGCATCACAAAAATCGACGCTCAAGT
CAGAGGTGGCGAAACCCGACAGGACTATAAAGATACCAGGCGTTTCCCCCTGGAAGCTCCCTCGTGCGCT
CTCCTGTTCCGACCCTGCCGCTTACCGGATACCTGTCCGCCTTTCTCCCTTCGGGAAGCGTGGCGCTTTC
TCATAGCTCACGCTGTAGGTATCTCAGTTCGGTGTAGGTCGTTCGCTCCAAGCTGGGCTGTGTGCACGAA
CCCCCCGTTCAGCCCGACCGCTGCGCCTTATCCGGTAACTATCGTCTTGAGTCCAACCCGGTAAGACACG
ACTTATCGCCACTGGCAGCAGCCACTGGTAACAGGATTAGCAGAGCGAGGTATGTAGGCGGTGCTACAGA
GTTCTTGAAGTGGTGGCCTAACTACGGCTACACTAGAAGAACAGTATTTGGTATCTGCGCTCTGCTGAAG
CCAGTTACCTTCGGAAAAAGAGTTGGTAGCTCTTGATCCGGCAAACAAACCACCGCTGGTAGCGGTGGTT
TTTTTGTTTGCAAGCAGCAGATTACGCGCAGAAAAAAAGGATCTCAAGAAGATCCTTTGATCTTTTCTAC
GGGGTCTGACGCTCAGTGGAACGAAAACTCACGTTAAGGGATTTTGGTCATGAGATTATCAAAAAGGATC
TTCACCTAGATCCTTTTAAATTAAAAATGAAGTTTTAAATCAATCTAAAGTATATATGAGTAAACTTGGT
CTGACAGTTACCAATGCTTAATCAGTGAGGCACCTATCTCAGCGATCTGTCTATTTCGTTCATCCATAGT
TGCCTGACTCCCCGTCGTGTAGATAACTACGATACGGGAGGGCTTACCATCTGGCCCCAGTGCTGCAATG
ATACCGCGAGACCCACGCTCACCGGCTCCAGATTTATCAGCAATAAACCAGCCAGCCGGAAGGGCCGAGC
GCAGAAGTGGTCCTGCAACTTTATCCGCCTCCATCCAGTCTATTAATTGTTGCCGGGAAGCTAGAGTAAG
TAGTTCGCCAGTTAATAGTTTGCGCAACGTTGTTGCCATTGCTACAGGCATCGTGGTGTCACGCTCGTCG
TTTGGTATGGCTTCATTCAGCTCCGGTTCCCAACGATCAAGGCGAGTTACATGATCCCCCATGTTGTGCA
AAAAAGCGGTTAGCTCCTTCGGTCCTCCGATCGTTGTCAGAAGTAAGTTGGCCGCAGTGTTATCACTCAT
GGTTATGGCAGCACTGCATAATTCTCTTACTGTCATGCCATCCGTAAGATGCTTTTCTGTGACTGGTGAG
TACTCAACCAAGTCATTCTGAGAATAGTGTATGCGGCGACCGAGTTGCTCTTGCCCGGCGTCAATACGGG
ATAATACCGCGCCACATAGCAGAACTTTAAAAGTGCTCATCATTGGAAAACGTTCTTCGGGGCGAAAACT
CTCAAGGATCTTACCGCTGTTGAGATCCAGTTCGATGTAACCCACTCGTGCACCCAACTGATCTTCAGCA
TCTTTTACTTTCACCAGCGTTTCTGGGTGAGCAAAAACAGGAAGGCAAAATGCCGCAAAAAAGGGAATAA
GGGCGACACGGAAATGTTGAATACTCATACTCTTCCTTTTTCAATATTATTGAAGCATTTATCAGGGTTA
TTGTCTCATGAGCGGATACATATTTGAATGTATTTAGAAAAATAAACAAATAGGGGTTCCGCGCACATTT
CCCCGAAAAGTGCCACCTGACGTCGACGGATCGGGAGATCTCCCGATCCCCTATGGTGCACTCTCAGTAC
AA
