>Addgene plasmid #135349 | S2 1058 AIDx no UGI | depositor partial sequence | sequence record 261025 | insert: spyCas9 (D10A) with intradomain insertion of hAIDx (182X) no UGI at position 1058
AAGCTTGCCACCATGGATAAAAAATATAGCATTGGTCTGGCGATTGGCACCAACTCCGTGGGCTGGGCTG
TGATTACCGATGAATACAAGGTTCCGAGCAAGAAGTTTAAGGTGCTGGGTAACACCGACCGTCACAGCAT
CAAGAAGAACCTGATTGGCGCTCTGCTGTTTGACAGCGGCGAGACCGCGGAAGCCACCCGCCTGAAGCGC
ACCGCGCGTCGCCGTTATACCCGTCGTAAGAACCGCATTTGCTATCTGCAAGAAATCTTCAGCAACGAGA
TGGCGAAAGTGGATGACAGCTTTTTCCACCGCCTGGAAGAGAGCTTTCTGGTGGAGGAAGATAAGAAGCA
CGAGCGTCACCCGATCTTCGGTAACATTGTGGACGAGGTGGCCTATCACGAAAAGTATCCGACCATCTAC
CACCTGCGTAAAAAACTGGTGGATAGCACCGACAAAGCTGATCTGCGCCTGATCTATCTGGCTCTGGCGC
ACATGATCAAATTCCGCGGCCACTTCCTGATTGAGGGTGACCTGAACCCGGACAACAGCGATGTGGATAA
ACTGTTTATTCAGCTGGTGCAGACCTATAACCAGCTGTTTGAAGAGAACCCGATCAACGCGAGCGGCGTG
GACGCGAAAGCTATTCTGAGCGCGCGTCTGAGCAAGAGCCGTCGTCTGGAAAACCTGATCGCGCAGCTGC
CGGGCGAGAAGAAAAACGGTCTGTTTGGCAACCTGATTGCCCTGAGCCTGGGTCTGACCCCGAACTTTAA
GAGCAACTTCGACCTGGCGGAGGACGCGAAACTGCAACTGAGCAAAGATACCTATGACGACGACCTGGAT
AACCTGCTGGCGCAGATCGGCGATCAGTATGCTGACCTGTTTCTGGCGGCCAAAAACCTGAGCGACGCGA
TTCTGCTGAGCGACATCCTGCGTGTGAACACCGAGATTACCAAAGCGCCGCTGAGCGCCAGCATGATTAA
GCGTTACGACGAACACCACCAGGACCTGACCCTGCTGAAAGCCCTGGTGCGCCAGCAGCTGCCGGAGAAG
TACAAAGAAATCTTTTTCGATCAGAGCAAAAACGGTTATGCCGGTTATATTGACGGTGGCGCGAGCCAGG
AGGAGTTTTATAAGTTCATTAAGCCGATTCTGGAAAAGATGGACGGCACCGAGGAGCTGCTGGTGAAGCT
GAACCGCGAAGACCTGCTGCGCAAACAGCGTACCTTTGATAACGGTAGCATTCCGCACCAGATTCACCTG
GGCGAACTGCACGCGATTCTGCGTCGCCAGGAGGACTTCTATCCGTTCCTGAAGGATAACCGTGAGAAAA
TTGAGAAGATTCTGACCTTCCGTATCCCGTACTATGTGGGCCCGCTGGCTCGTGGTAACAGCCGTTTCGC
TTGGATGACCCGTAAAAGCGAGGAGACCATTACCCCGTGGAACTTCGAGGAAGTGGTGGACAAAGGTGCC
AGCGCGCAGAGCTTTATCGAGCGCATGACCAACTTCGACAAAAACCTGCCGAACGAAAAAGTGCTGCCGA
AACACAGCCTGCTGTATGAATACTTCACCGTGTATAACGAACTGACCAAGGTGAAGTATGTGACCGAAGG
TATGCGCAAGCCGGCTTTTCTGAGCGGCGAGCAGAAGAAGGCGATTGTGGACCTGCTGTTCAAGACCAAC
CGTAAAGTGACCGTGAAGCAGCTGAAGGAGGACTACTTCAAGAAAATTGAATGCTTTGACAGCGTGGAGA
TCAGCGGCGTGGAGGACCGCTTCAACGCGAGCCTGGGCACCTACCACGATCTGCTGAAGATCATTAAGGA
TAAAGATTTTCTGGACAACGAGGAAAACGAAGACATCCTGGAGGATATTGTGCTGACCCTGACCCTGTTT
GAGGATCGTGAAATGATTGAAGAACGCCTGAAGACCTATGCTCACCTGTTCGATGATAAAGTGATGAAAC
AGCTGAAGCGTCGTCGTTATACCGGTTGGGGCCGTCTGAGCCGCAAACTGATCAACGGCATTCGTGACAA
ACAGAGCGGCAAGACCATCCTGGATTTTCTGAAAAGCGATGGCTTTGCGAACCGTAACTTTATGCAGCTG
ATTCACGATGATAGCCTGACCTTCAAGGAGGACATTCAGAAGGCGCAGGTGAGCGGCCAGGGTGACAGCC
TGCACGAGCACATTGCGAACCTGGCGGGCAGCCCGGCGATTAAGAAAGGCATTCTGCAAACCGTGAAAGT
GGTGGATGAACTGGTGAAAGTGATGGGCCGCCACAAGCCGGAGAACATTGTGATCGAGATGGCCCGTGAG
AACCAGACCACCCAGAAAGGCCAGAAGAACAGCCGCGAGCGCATGAAGCGTATTGAAGAGGGTATCAAGG
AGCTGGGCAGCCAGATCCTGAAGGAACACCCGGTGGAAAACACCCAGCTGCAAAACGAGAAACTGTATCT
GTACTACCTGCAAAACGGCCGTGACATGTATGTGGATCAGGAACTGGACATCAACCGCCTGAGCGACTAC
GACGTGGATGCGATCGTGCCGCAGAGCTTCCTGAAAGACGACAGCATTGATAACAAGGTGCTGACCCGTA
GCGACAAGAACCGTGGCAAAAGCGATAACGTGCCGAGCGAGGAGGTGGTGAAAAAGATGAAAAACTATTG
GCGCCAGCTGCTGAACGCGAAGCTGATTACCCAGCGCAAGTTCGACAACCTGACCAAGGCTGAGCGTGGT
GGCCTGAGCGAGCTGGACAAGGCTGGCTTTATCAAACGCCAGCTGGTGGAGACCCGCCAGATCACCAAGC
ACGTGGCGCAGATCCTGGATAGCCGTATGAACACCAAATACGATGAGAACGATAAGCTGATCCGCGAGGT
GAAAGTGATCACCCTGAAGAGCAAGCTGGTGAGCGATTTTCGCAAGGACTTCCAGTTCTACAAGGTGCGC
GAAATCAACAACTACCACCACGCGCACGATGCGTATCTGAACGCGGTGGTGGGCACCGCTCTGATCAAGA
AATATCCGAAGCTGGAGAGCGAGTTCGTGTACGGTGACTATAAAGTGTACGACGTGCGCAAAATGATTGC
CAAGAGCGAGCAGGAGATTGGTAAAGCTACCGCTAAATATTTCTTTTACAGCAACATCATGAACTTCTTT
AAGACCGAGATCACCCTGGCCAACGGTGAAATCCGTCCGAAGAAGAAACGTAAGGTGGGTAGCAGCGGTA
GCCCGAAAAAGAAGCGCAAAGTGGGCAGCGACGCGCTGGACGATTTCGATCTGGACATGCTGGGCAGCGA
TGCGCTGGATGATTTCGGCGGTGGCAGCATGGATAGCCTGCTGATGAACCGTCGCAAGTTCCTGTACCAG
TTCAAAAACGTGCGTTGGGCGAAGGGTCGTCGTGAGACCTACCTGTGCTACGTGGTGAAGCGTCGTGACA
GCGCGACCAGCTTCAGCCTGGATTTTGGCTATCTGCGTAACAAAAACGGTTGCCACGTGGAACTGCTGTT
TCTGCGCTACATTAGCGACTGGGACCTGGACCCCGGTCGCTGCTACCGCGTGACCTGGTTTACCAGCTGG
AGCCCGTGCTATGATTGCGCGCGTCACGTGGCCGATTTCCTGCGCGGTAACCCGAACCTGAGCCTGCGCA
TTTTCACCGCGCGCCTGTATTTCTGCGAGGATCGCAAGGCGGAGCCGGAGGGCCTGCGTCGTCTGCACCG
TGCTGGTGTGCAGATTGCGATTATGACCTTTAAGGACTACTTTTATTGCTGGAACACCTTTGTGGAGAAC
CACGAGCGCACCTTCAAAGCGTGGGAGGGTCTGCACGAGAACAGCGTGCGTCTGAGCCGCCAGCTGCGTC
GCATCCTGCTGCCGGGCGGTAGCGGCGGTAGCGGTGGTAGCGGCGGCAGCGGTGGTAGCGGTGGCAGCGG
TGGTCGCAAACGCCCGCTGATCGAAACCAACGGCGAAACCGGTGAAATCGTGTGGGATAAGGGTCGCGAT
TTCGCGACCGTGCGCAAGGTGCTGAGCATGCCGCAGGTGAACATCGTGAAGAAGACCGAAGTGCAGACCG
GCGGTTTTAGCAAGGAAAGCATCCTGCCGAAGCGCAACAGCGATAAGCTGATCGCGCGTAAGAAGGACTG
GGACCCGAAAAAGTATGGTGGCTTCGACAGCCCGACCGTGGCGTACAGCGTGCTGGTGGTGGCCAAGGTG
GAAAAGGGCAAAAGCAAAAAACTGAAAAGCGTGAAGGAGCTGCTGGGTATTACCATTATGGAACGTAGCA
GCTTTGAGAAGAACCCGATCGACTTCCTGGAGGCGAAGGGTTACAAGGAAGTGAAGAAAGATCTGATCAT
CAAACTGCCGAAGTACAGCCTGTTTGAGCTGGAAAACGGCCGTAAGCGTATGCTGGCGAGCGCGGGTGAG
CTGCAAAAAGGTAACGAGCTGGCGCTGCCGAGCAAGTACGTGAACTTTCTGTACCTGGCGAGCCACTATG
AAAAACTGAAAGGCAGCCCGGAGGACAACGAGCAGAAGCAGCTGTTTGTGGAGCAGCACAAGCACTATCT
GGACGAAATCATCGAACAGATCAGCGAGTTCAGCAAACGCGTGATTCTGGCCGACGCCAACCTGGACAAA
GTGCTGAGCGCCTACAACAAGCACCGCGATAAACCGATTCGCGAACAGGCCGAGAACATCATTCACCTGT
TTACCCTGACCAACCTGGGCGCGCCGGCGGCGTTCAAATACTTTGATACCACCATTGATCGCAAACGCTA
CACCAGCACCAAGGAAGTGCTGGATGCGACCCTGATCCACCAGAGCATTACCGGTCTGTACGAAACCCGC
ATCGATCTGAGCCAGCTGGGCGGCGATAGCGGTGGTAGCAAGCGTCCGGCGGCGACCAAAAAGGCCGGCC
AGGCGAAGAAGAAGAAGGACTACAAGGATGACGATGACAAAGGCAGCGGCGCCACCAACTTCAGCCTGCT
GAAGCAGGCCGGTGACGTGGAAGAAAACCCCGGCCCGATGGCGAAGCCGCTGAGCCAGGAGGAAAGCACC
CTGATTGAGCGCGCCACCGCGACCATCAACAGCATTCCGATTAGCGAAGACTACAGCGTGGCGAGCGCCG
CTCTGAGCAGCGATGGCCGTATCTTCACCGGCGTGAACGTGTACCACTTTACCGGCGGTCCGTGCGCGGA
ACTGGTGGTGCTGGGCACCGCGGCGGCTGCGGCTGCGGGTAACCTGACCTGCATCGTGGCCATTGGTAAC
GAAAACCGCGGCATTCTGAGCCCGTGCGGCCGTTGCCGCCAGGTGCTGCTGGACCTGCACCCCGGTATCA
AAGCGATTGTGAAAGATAGCGATGGTCAACCGACCGCTGTGGGTATCCGTGAACTGCTGCCATCCGGCTA
TGTTTGGGAGGGCTAAGGTACC
